>Addgene plasmid #242490 | pYO815 | addgene full sequence | sequence record 490367 | Addgene NGS Result
TCGCGCGTTTCGGTGATGACGGTGAAAACCTCTGACACATGCAGCTCCCGGAGACGGTCACAGCTTGTCT
GTAAGCGGATGCCGGGAGCAGACAAGCCCGTCAGGGCGCGTCAGCGGGTGTTGGCGGGTGTCGGGGCTGG
CTTAACTATGCGGCATCAGAGCAGATTGTACTGAGAGTGCACCATACCACCTTTTCAATTCATCATTTTT
TTTTTATTCTTTTTTTTGATTTCGGTTTCCTTGAAATTTTTTTGATTCGGTAATCTCCGAACAGAAGGAA
GAACGAAGGAAGGAGCACAGACTTAGATTGGTATATATACGCATATGTAGTGTTGAAGAAACATGAAATT
GCCCAGTATTCTTAACCCAACTGCACAGAACAAAAACCTGCAGGAAACGAAGATAAATCATGTCGAAAGC
TACATATAAGGAACGTGCTGCTACTCATCCTAGTCCTGTTGCTGCCAAGCTATTTAATATCATGCACGAA
AAGCAAACAAACTTGTGTGCTTCATTGGATGTTCGTACCACCAAGGAATTACTGGAGTTAGTTGAAGCAT
TAGGTCCCAAAATTTGTTTACTAAAAACACATGTGGATATCTTGACTGATTTTTCCATGGAGGGCACAGT
TAAGCCGCTAAAGGCATTATCCGCCAAGTACAATTTTTTACTCTTCGAAGACAGAAAATTTGCTGACATT
GGTAATACAGTCAAATTGCAGTACTCTGCGGGTGTATACAGAATAGCAGAATGGGCAGACATTACGAATG
CACACGGTGTGGTGGGCCCAGGTATTGTTAGCGGTTTGAAGCAGGCGGCAGAAGAAGTAACAAAGGAACC
TAGAGGCCTTTTGATGTTAGCAGAATTGTCATGCAAGGGCTCCCTATCTACTGGAGAATATACTAAGGGT
ACTGTTGACATTGCGAAGAGCGACAAAGATTTTGTTATCGGCTTTATTGCTCAAAGAGACATGGGTGGAA
GAGATGAAGGTTACGATTGGTTGATTATGACACCCGGTGTGGGTTTAGATGACAAGGGAGACGCATTGGG
TCAACAGTATAGAACCGTGGATGATGTGGTCTCTACAGGATCTGACATTATTATTGTTGGAAGAGGACTA
TTTGCAAAGGGAAGGGATGCTAAGGTAGAGGGTGAACGTTACAGAAAAGCAGGCTGGGAAGCATATTTGA
GAAGATGCGGCCAGCAAAACTAAAAAACTGTATTATAAGTAAATGCATGTATACTAAACTCACAAATTAG
AGCTTCAATTTAATTATATCAGTTATTACCCTATGCGGTGTGAAATACCGCACAGATGCGTAAGGAGAAA
ATACCGCATCAGGAAATTGTAAGCGTTAATATTTTGTTAAAATTCGCGTTAAATTTTTGTTAAATCAGCT
CATTTTTTAACCAATAGGCCGAAATCGGCAAAATCCCTTATAAATCAAAAGAATAGACCGAGATAGGGT
[37 nt withheld, positions 1470-1506]
AAAGAACGTGGACTCCAACGTCAAAGG
[49 nt withheld, positions 1534-1582]
T
[91 nt withheld, positions 1584-1674]
G
[124 nt withheld, positions 1676-1799]
CCATTCGCCATTCAGGCTGCGCAACTGTTGGGAAGGGCGATCGGTGCGGGCCTCTTCGCTATTACGCCAG
CTGGCGAAAGGGGGATGTGCTGCAAGGCGATTAAGTTGGGTAACGCCAGGGTTTTCCCAGTCACGACGTT
GTAAAACGACGGCCAGTGAGCGCGCGTAATACGACTCACTATAGGGCGAATTGGGTACCATGTCCAGTAT
TTACTCTACCTTGATTCCTTCTCCTGAACTTCATTTCCTAAGCCCTAGTTTCACTCCATTTACATCAGAT
TATATTCACGATGATATAGCGCATAAAGGCCATTCCAGTTATGACGTCATGTTAGATTTATTAGACCCTT
CCAATTCTCTTGTCTCTACCGCGATGAACAATCCAACATATTTTAACGTTTATAATACAATCATTGGTAA
TGTAGAACCTCGTCAGATATCGCGTGCTATGACCAAATTACAACAACGCATCAAATTCCCCTCATGGTCC
TCTTCTGCGATGCACGTTAACATTGGAAGAAGATCGCCATACTTGCCTTTACAACCAAATGAAAACGAAG
TTAGCGGCATGATGTTAAGCAATATGTCTACCGTGGTGAACGTCTTTGAGAATGCGTGCAATACTTTTGA
CAAAGTATTTGCCAAGGGCGCATTTTTAAATAATTATAATGTAGGCGACTTGTTCCAATCAATGCAGAAC
GTTCAAGATGAATTCGCCGAGTCAAGAGAAGTAGTACAAAGCCTGATGGAGGATTATGTAGCTGCAGAAC
AAGATTCGTACTTGGACGATGTACTTGTTGATGATGAAAATATGGTTGGCGAGTTGGAAGAGGACCTGGA
TGCCGACGGTGATCATAAATTAGTATAATGATGCCTTCCTTGTTCAGGAATTTTACCACCGCCCAATAGT
TTTATTATAGTACTCTCAATATATCTATACCAACAACCGCTTCAAATGTATTATCTCCCTTTATAAATTC
TGCACTGTATTGTAATATGTATAAAGCTCTGTACCACTTTTTCATCATTGCATACATCGATAGCGCCTCT
TCAACTTTAGAATTTCCTAAAGGGTAGAAAAACCAGATGATTCAACTCAGCGTAATGGAACGCTCTGTTT
GAAATAAAAAACATCTGTATCGCTGCACGGATTAGTTCGATAATTCAACGACAGTTATACTAATCTTGGT
GATGGAATGAGTACTTTAGCGGAAGTAAGTTTTTGAATTATGCCCCCACTTTTTTTTTTGTTCATGGTGA
CTAACATGAATTAGGTTTATACTATTATTGAGGACGCCGAACAGGAATGTCGAAAAGGAGATTTTACAAA
TGCAAAAGCGAAGTATCAAGAAGCCATTGAAGTTTTAGGTCCGCAGAACGAGAATTTGTCTCAAAATAAA
TTAAGTTCTGACGTTACGCAAGCCATTGACCTATTAAAACAGGACATTACAGCCAAAATCCAAGAATTGG
AACTTTTGATTGAAAAGCAGTCATCAGAAGAAAATAATATTGGAATGGTCAACAACAATATGCTTATTGG
CTCTGTTATTTTAAACAACAAATCTCCGATAAATGGAATAAGCAATGCTAGGAATTGGGATAACCCAGCA
TATCAGGACACTTTAAGTCCCATAAACGATCCACTTCTTATGTCAATTTTAAACCGCTTACAATTTAATT
TGAATAATGATATTCAATTGAAAACAGAAGGAGGAAAAAATTCCAAAAACTCGGAAATGAAGATTAACTT
AAGACTGGAACAATTCAAAAAGGAGTTGGTATTATATGAGCAGAAAAAAGTCGAGGACTACAAAGACCAT
GACGGTGATTATAAAGATCATGATATCGATTACAAGGATGACGATGACAAGTAGAATTCGTGAGCTCGCG
AATTTCTTATGATTTATGATTTTTATTATTAAATAAGTTATAAAAAAAATAAGTGTATACAAATTTTAAA
GTGACTCTTAGGTTTTAAAACGAAAATTCTTATTCTTGAGTAACTCTTTCCTGTAGGTCAGGTTGCTTTC
TCAGGTATAGCATGAGGTCGCTCTTATTGACCACACCTCTACCGGCATGCCGAGCAAATGCCTGCAAATC
GCTCCCCGCGGCCGCCACCGCGGTGGAGCTCCAGCTTTTGTTCCCTTTAGTGAGGGTTAATTGCGCGCTT
GGCGTAATCATGGTCATAGCTGTTTCCTGTGTGAAATTGTTATCCGCTCACAATTCCACACAACATACGA
GCCGGAAGCATAAAGTGTAAAGCCTGGGGTGCCTAATGAGTGAGCTAACTCACATTAATTGCGTTGCGCT
CACTGCCCGCTTTCCAGTCGGGAAACCTGTCGTGCCAGCTGCATTAATGAATCGGCCAACGCGCGGGGAG
AGGCGGTTTGCGTATTGGGCGCTCTTCCGCTTCCTCGCTCACTGACTCGCTGCGCTCGGTCGTTCGGCTG
CGGCGAGCGGTATCAGCTCACTCAAAGGCGGTAATACGGTTATCCACAGAATCAGGGGATAACGCAGGAA
AGAACATGTGAGCAAAAGGCCAGCAAAAGGCCAGGAACCGTAAAAAGGCCGCGTTGCTGGCGTTTTTCCA
TAGGCTCCGCCCCCCTGACGAGCATCACAAAAATCGACGCTCAAGTCAGAGGTGGCGAAACCCGACAGGA
CTATAAAGATACCAGGCGTTTCCCCCTGGAAGCTCCCTCGTGCGCTCTCCTGTTCCGACCCTGCCGCTTA
CCGGATACCTGTCCGCCTTTCTCCCTTCGGGAAGCGTGGCGCTTTCTCATAGCTCACGCTGTAGGTATCT
CAGTTCGGTGTAGGTCGTTCGCTCCAAGCTGGGCTGTGTGCACGAACCCCCCGTTCAGCCCGACCGCTGC
GCCTTATCCGGTAACTATCGTCTTGAGTCCAACCCGGTAAGACACGACTTATCGCCACTGGCAGCAGCCA
CTGGTAACAGGATTAGCAGAGCGAGGTATGTAGGCGGTGCTACAGAGTTCTTGAAGTGGTGGCCTAACTA
CGGCTACACTAGAAGAACAGTATTTGGTATCTGCGCTCTGCTGAAGCCAGTTACCTTCGGAAAAAGAGTT
GGTAGCTCTTGATCCGGCAAACAAACCACCGCTGGTAGCGGTGGTTTTTTTGTTTGCAAGCAGCAGATTA
CGCGCAGAAAAAAAGGATCTCAAGAAGATCCTTTGATCTTTTCTACGGGGTCTGACGCTCAGTGGAACGA
AAACTCACGTTAAGGGATTTTGGTCATGAGATTATCAAAAAGGATCTTCACCTAGATCCTTTTAAATTAA
AAATGAAGTTTTAAATCAATCTAAAGTATATATGAGTAAACTTGGTCTGACAGTTACCAATGCTTAATCA
GTGAGGCACCTATCTCAGCGATCTGTCTATTTCGTTCATCCATAGTTGCCTGACTCCCCGTCGTGTAGAT
AACTACGATACGGGAGGGCTTACCATCTGGCCCCAGTGCTGCAATGATACCGCGAGACCCACGCTCACCG
GCTCCAGATTTATCAGCAATAAACCAGCCAGCCGGAAGGGCCGAGCGCAGAAGTGGTCCTGCAACTTTAT
CCGCCTCCATCCAGTCTATTAATTGTTGCCGGGAAGCTAGAGTAAGTAGTTCGCCAGTTAATAGTTTGCG
CAACGTTGTTGCCATTGCTACAGGCATCGTGGTGTCACGCTCGTCGTTTGGTATGGCTTCATTCAGCTCC
GGTTCCCAACGATCAAGGCGAGTTACATGATCCCCCATGTTGTGCAAAAAAGCGGTTAGCTCCTTCGGTC
CTCCGATCGTTGTCAGAAGTAAGTTGGCCGCAGTGTTATCACTCATGGTTATGGCAGCACTGCATAATTC
TCTTACTGTCATGCCATCCGTAAGATGCTTTTCTGTGACTGGTGAGTACTCAACCAAGTCATTCTGAGAA
TAGTGTATGCGGCGACCGAGTTGCTCTTGCCCGGCGTCAATACGGGATAATACCGCGCCACATAGCAGAA
CTTTAAAAGTGCTCATCATTGGAAAACGTTCTTCGGGGCGAAAACTCTCAAGGATCTTACCGCTGTTGAG
ATCCAGTTCGATGTAACCCACTCGTGCACCCAACTGATCTTCAGCATCTTTTACTTTCACCAGCGTTTCT
GGGTGAGCAAAAACAGGAAGGCAAAATGCCGCAAAAAAGGGAATAAGGGCGACACGGAAATGTTGAATAC
TCATACTCTTCCTTTTTCAATATTATTGAAGCATTTATCAGGGTTATTGTCTCATGAGCGGATACATATT
TGAATGTATTTAGAAAAATAAACAAATAGGGGTTCCGCGCACATTTCCCCGAAAAGTGCCACCTGGGTCC
TTTTCATCACGTGCTATAAAAATAATTATAATTTAAATTTTTTAATATAAATATATAAATTAAAAATAGA
AAGTAAAAAAAGAAATTAAAGAAAAAATAGTTTTTGTTTTCCGAAGATGTAAAAGACTCTAGGGGGATCG
CCAACAAATACTACCTTTTATCTTGCTCTTCCTGCTCTCAGGTATTAATGCCGAATTGTTTCATCTTGTC
TGTGTAGAAGACCACACACGAAAATCCTGTGATTTTACATTTTACTTATCGTTAATCGAATGTATATCTA
TTTAATCTGCTTTTCTTGTCTAATAAATATATATGTAAAGTACGCTTTTTGTTGAAATTTTTTAAACCTT
TGTTTATTTTTTTTTCTTCATTCCGTAACTCTTCTACCTTCTTTATTTACTTTCTAAAATCCAAATACAA
AACATAAAAATAAATAAACACAGAGTAAATTCCCAAATTATTCCATCATTAAAAGATACGAGGCGCGTGT
AAGTTACAGGCAAGCGATCCGTCTAAGAAACCATTATTATCATGACATTAACCTATAAAAATAGGCGTAT
CACGAGGCCCTTTCGTC
Features (pLannotate 1.2.2; 22 found; start..end, strand, type, name):
    137..186     +  misc_feature   bom (fragment): basis of mobility region from pBR322
    194..409     +  promoter       URA3 promoter: S. cerevisiae URA3
    410..1213    +  CDS            URA3: orotidine-5'-phosphate decarboxylase, required for uracil biosynthesis; S. cerevisiae URA3; yeast auxotrophic marker, counterselectable with 5-fluoroorotic acid (5-FOA)
   1292..1343    +  misc_feature   bom (fragment): basis of mobility region from pBR322
   1371..1799    -  rep_origin     f1 ori (sequence partly withheld): f1 bacteriophage origin of replication; arrow indicates direction of (+) strand synthesis
   1803..1958    -  CDS            lacZα (fragment): LacZα fragment of β-galactosidase; lacZ fragment
   1966..1984    +  promoter       T7 promoter: promoter for bacteriophage T7 RNA polymerase
   1996..2664    +  CDS            TUB4 (fragment): TBG_YEAST - Experimental evidence at protein level: Swiss-Prot protein existence level 1. Tubulin is the major constituent of microtubules. The gamma chain is found at microtubule organizing centers (MTOC) such as the spindle poles or the centrosome, suggesting that it is involved in the minus-end nucleation of microtubule assembly. TUB4 is an important spindle pole body component that organizes both cytoplasmic and nuclear microtubule arrays. From Saccharomyces cerevisiae (strain ATCC 204508 / S288c) (Baker's yeast).
   2996..3610    +  CDS            ATG38 (fragment): ATG38_YEAST - Experimental evidence at protein level: Swiss-Prot protein existence level 1. Autophagy-related protein required for cytoplasm to vacuole transport (Cvt) and autophagy as a part of the autophagy-specific VPS34 PI3-kinase complex I. This complex is essential to recruit the ATG8- phosphatidylinositol conjugate and the ATG12-ATG5 conjugate to the pre- autophagosomal structure. ATG38 is required for the integrity of the active PI3-kinase complex I by maintaining an association between VPS15-VPS34 and ATG1P-VPS30 subcomplexes. From Saccharomyces cerevisiae (strain ATCC 204508 / S288c)
   3605..3670    +  CDS            3xFLAG: three tandem FLAG® epitope tags, followed by an enterokinase cleavage site
   3687..3874    +  terminator     ADH1 terminator: S. cerevisiae ADH1; transcription terminator for the S. cerevisiae alcohol dehydrogenase 1 (ADH1) gene
   3907..3930    -  misc_feature   MCS (fragment): pBluescript multiple cloning site
   3943..3961    -  promoter       T3 promoter: promoter for bacteriophage T3 RNA polymerase
   4006..4022    -  protein_bind   lac operator: The lac repressor binds to the lac operator to inhibit transcription in E. coli. This inhibition can be relieved by adding lactose or isopropyl-β-D-thiogalactopyranoside (IPTG). lac repressor encoded by lacI
   4030..4060    -  promoter       lac promoter: promoter for the E. coli lac operon
   4075..4096    -  protein_bind   CAP binding site: CAP binding activates transcription in the presence of cAMP. E. coli catabolite activator protein
   4109..4201    -  CDS            lacI (fragment): lac repressor; lacI; The lac repressor binds to the lac operator to inhibit transcription in E. coli. This inhibition can be relieved by adding lactose or isopropyl-β-D-thiogalactopyranoside (IPTG).
   4384..4972    -  rep_origin     ori: high-copy-number ColE1/pMB1/pBR322/pUC origin of replication
   5143..6003    -  CDS            AmpR: β-lactamase; bla; confers resistance to ampicillin, carbenicillin, and related antibiotics
   6004..6108    -  promoter       AmpR promoter: bla
   6145..6648    +  misc_feature   CEN/ARS: S. cerevisiae CEN6 centromere fused to an autonomously replicating sequence
   6716..35      +  CDS            rop (fragment) (across the origin): Rop protein, which maintains plasmids at low copy number; rop
