[The description below was written by a language model from this plasmid's Addgene catalogue record and pLannotate feature annotations shown in this document.]
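Description:
pYO815 is a yeast expression plasmid built on pRS416, a low-copy centromeric E. coli–S. cerevisiae shuttle vector. In yeast it is maintained through the CEN6/ARS element and selected by uracil prototrophy via the URA3 marker, which can also be counterselected with 5-FOA. In bacteria it replicates from a high-copy ColE1/pUC-type origin under ampicillin selection (AmpR). The backbone retains the usual pBluescript-derived elements: an f1 origin, a disrupted lacZα with lac promoter/operator, and flanking T7 and T3 promoters. The sequenced plasmid is 6,716 nt.

The insert is S. cerevisiae ATG38 (YLR211C) carrying a deletion of amino acids 182 to 226, which removes the C-terminal end of the protein. It is fused at its C terminus to a 3xFLAG epitope and followed by the ADH1 transcription terminator. Expression is driven by the gene's own promoter rather than a heterologous one. The feature table does not annotate this promoter as such, but the genomic fragment upstream of the ATG38 coding region includes a partial TUB4 open reading frame and an unannotated stretch of about 330 nt, consistent with native flanking sequence having been cloned along with the gene.

Atg38 is a subunit of the autophagy-specific Vps34 PI3-kinase complex I, where it helps hold together the Vps15–Vps34 and Atg14–Vps30 subcomplexes. This construct allows near-endogenous expression of a C-terminally truncated, FLAG-detectable Atg38. That makes it suitable for structure–function work such as complementation tests, immunoprecipitation or western blotting to assess what the deleted region contributes to complex assembly and autophagy. The record itself states only the expression purpose.
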