Addgene plasmid #242490: pYO815
Purpose: Expression of ScAtg38 Δ(182 to 226)-3xFLAG under its own promoter
Depositing lab: Roger Williams. Depositing organization: MRC Laboratory of Molecular Biology. Publication: Characterization of Atg38 and NRBF2, a fifth subunit of the autophagic Vps34/PIK3C3 complex. Ohashi Y, Soler N, Garcia Ortegon M, Zhang L, Kirsten ML, Perisic O, Masson GR, Burke JE, Jakobi AJ, Apostolakis AA, Johnson CM, Ohashi M, Ktistakis NT, Sachse C, Williams RL. Autophagy. 2016 Nov;12(11):2129-2144. doi: 10.1080/15548627.2016.1226736. Epub 2016 Sep 14. PubMed 27630019.
Backbone
  Vector backbone: pRS416
  Vector type: Yeast Expression
  Selectable markers: URA3
Growth in bacteria
  Bacterial resistance: Ampicillin, 100 μg/mL
  Growth temperature: 37°C
  Growth strain: DH5alpha
  Copy number: High Copy
Gene/Insert
  Gene/Insert name: ATG38
  Species: S. cerevisiae (budding yeast)
  Mutation: deletion of aa 182 to 226
  Entrez Gene: YLR211C
  Tag / fusion protein: 3xFLAG (C terminal on insert)
  Cloning method: Restriction Enzyme; 5′ cloning site unknown (unknown if destroyed)
Terms and licenses: Academic/Nonprofit Terms; Industry Terms: Not Available to Industry
How to cite: pYO815 was a gift from Roger Williams (Addgene plasmid # 242490 ; http://n2t.net/addgene:242490 ; RRID:Addgene_242490)
